Addgene plasmid #65760: pFRT-DestFLAGHA_HuD
Purpose: constitutively expresses FLAG-HA-tagged HuD in mammalian cells
Depositing lab: Thomas Tuschl. Depositing organization: Rockefeller University.
Backbone
  Vector backbone: pcDNA5/FRT
  Backbone manufacturer: Life Technologies, Modified by Tuschl lab
  Vector type: Mammalian Expression
  Selectable markers: Hygromycin
Growth in bacteria
  Bacterial resistance: Ampicillin, 100 μg/mL
  Growth temperature: 37°C
  Growth strain: Top10
  Copy number: Unknown
Gene/Insert
  Gene/Insert name: ELAVL4
  Species: H. sapiens (human)
  Entrez Gene: ELAVL4 (a.k.a. HUD, PNEM)
  Promoter: CMV, 2x Tet
  Tag / fusion protein: FLAG HA (N terminal on backbone)
  Cloning method: Gateway Cloning
  Sequencing primers: 5′ CMV Forward; 3′ BGH Reverse
Terms and licenses: Academic/Nonprofit Terms; Industry Terms: Not Available to Industry
How to cite: pFRT-DestFLAGHA_HuD was a gift from Thomas Tuschl (Addgene plasmid # 65760 ; http://n2t.net/addgene:65760 ; RRID:Addgene_65760)
