[The description below was written by a language model from this plasmid's Addgene catalogue record.]
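Description:
pFRT-DestFLAGHA_HuD is a mammalian expression plasmid built on a laboratory-modified version of the commercial pcDNA5/FRT backbone that was converted into a Gateway destination vector. It carries the human ELAVL4 coding sequence, which encodes the neuronal RNA-binding protein HuD (also known as PNEM), introduced by Gateway recombination. The backbone supplies an N-terminal FLAG-HA tandem epitope tag, so the protein is produced as FLAG-HA-HuD. The plasmid is propagated in E. coli under ampicillin selection; its copy number is not recorded.

The record lists the promoter as "CMV, 2x Tet", while the stated purpose is constitutive expression. Two tetracycline operator sites downstream of a CMV promoter would normally allow repression in cells expressing the Tet repressor, with constitutive expression in cells lacking it, but the record does not explain this apparent discrepancy. The sequencing primers listed (CMV forward and BGH reverse) are consistent with an expression cassette flanked by the CMV promoter and a bovine growth hormone polyadenylation region. As the backbone name indicates, pcDNA5/FRT-type vectors contain an FRT site that permits Flp recombinase-mediated integration into a host cell line bearing a matching genomic FRT site, and hygromycin is the recorded selectable marker for mammalian cells, allowing isolation of stable, isogenic lines.

No feature table is provided, so element positions and the exact insert isoform cannot be confirmed. The dual epitope tag suits the construct to detection and to single or sequential affinity purification of HuD, for example to recover associated proteins or RNAs, although the record itself states only tagged expression in mammalian cells.
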