>Addgene plasmid #65760 | pFRT-DestFLAGHA_HuD | addgene partial sequence | sequence record 115004 | CMV-F 5'-CGCAAATGGGCGGTAGGCGTG-3'
GAGAACCCACTGCTTACTGGCTTATCGAAATTAATACGACTCACTATAGGGAGACCCAAGCTGGCTAGCG
AGCTCGGATCGATCCATCGATAGTGTGGTGGAATTCTGATCGCCGCCGCCATGGACTACAAGGACGACGA
TGACAAGTACCCTTATGACGTGCCCGATTACGCTTTGAACCAGATATCAACAAGTTTGTACAAAAAAGCA
GGCTCCACCATGGGAACCAATTCAGTCGACATGGTTATGATAATTAGCACCATGGAGCCTCAGGTGTCAA
ATGGTCCGACATCCAATACAAGCAATGGACCCTCCAGCAACAACAGAAACTGTCCTTCTCCCATGCAAAC
AGGGGCAACCACAGATGACAGCAAAACCAACCTCATCGTCAACTATTTACCCCAGAATATGACCCAAGAA
GAATTCAGGAGTCTCTTCGGGAGCATTGGTGAAATAGAATCCTGCAAACTTGTGAGAGACAAAATTACAG
GACAGAGTTTAGGGTATGGATTTGTTAACTATATTGATCCAAAGGATGCAGAGAAAGCCATCAACACTTT
AAATGGACTCAGACTCCAGACCAAAACCATAAAGGTCTCATATGCCCGTCCGAGCTCTGCCTCAATCAGG
GATGCTAACCTCTATGTTAGCGGCCTTCCCAAAACCATGACCCAGAAGGAACTGGAGCAACTTTTCTCGC
AATACGGCCGTATCATCACCTCACGAATCCTGGTTGATCAAGTCACAGGAGTGTCCAGAGGGGTGGGATT
