>Addgene plasmid #65760 | pFRT-DestFLAGHA_HuD | addgene partial sequence | sequence record 115005 | BGH-rev 5'-TAGAAGGCACAGTCGAGG-3'
ATCGAGACCGAGGAGAGGGTTAGGGATAGGCTTACCTTCGAACCGCGGGCCCTCTAGACTTGAGCGGCCG
CCACTGTGCTGGATATCAACCACTTTGTACAAGAAAGCTGGGTCTAGATATCTCGAGTGCGGCCGCTCAG
GACTTGTGGGCTTTGTTGGTTTTAAAGGAAACTTGCAACACTCTGTCTCCCAGGCGGTACCCGTTGAGGC
TGGCGATGGCCATGGCCGCCTCATCATAGTTGGTCATGGTGACAAAGCCGAATCCCTTGCACTTGTTGGT
GTTGAAGTCACGAATCACCTTTACGTTGTTCACTGCTCCAAAGGGGCCAAAGAGCTGCCAGAGGACACTC
TCATCGGAATCGGGGGACAGGTTGTAGACAAAGATGCACCACCCAGTTCCTGTGTGACCAGGGATGTTCA
TTCCCACAAGGCTTGTCATTCCATCAATGGTAATTGGGGAGAACCTCTTTACGCCATAGGCCATATTAAG
CAAATTGTCCAGCCTGAACCTCTGAGCCTGGTGGTGAAGTGGACCTGGGTAGCGCCGGTTAGGGGACTGG
TAGAGCTGGGAGAGCAGGGCCTGGCTGGACTTCTGGCTGGGGTTGTTGGCAAACTTCACAGTAATCGGTT
CCGTAGCACCGCTGGGCTTCTGGCCATTCAGCCCTTTGATGGCTTCTTCTGCCTCAATCCTCTTATCAAA
GCGGATGAATCCCACCCCTCTGGACAC
